Addgene plasmid #131337: HoxD del us1
Purpose: gRNA to delete a nucleation site near HoxD. Use with HoxD del ds1
Depositing lab: Danny Reinberg. Depositing organization: NYU Grossman School of Medicine. Publication: Capturing the Onset of PRC2-Mediated Repressive Domain Formation. Oksuz O, Narendra V, Lee CH, Descostes N, LeRoy G, Raviram R, Blumenberg L, Karch K, Rocha PP, Garcia BA, Skok JA, Reinberg D. Mol Cell. 2018 Jun 21;70(6):1149-1162.e5. doi: 10.1016/j.molcel.2018.05.023. PubMed 29932905.
Backbone
  Vector backbone: pSpCas9(BB)-2A-GFP (PX458)
  Backbone manufacturer: Feng Zhang (Addgene plasmid # 48138)
  Backbone size w/o insert (bp): 9300
  Total vector size (bp): 9320
  Vector type: Mammalian Expression, CRISPR
Growth in bacteria
  Bacterial resistance: Ampicillin, 100 μg/mL
  Growth temperature: 37°C
  Growth strain: DH5alpha
  Copy number: High Copy
Gene/Insert
  Gene/Insert name: EVX2-gRNA-N-del
  Species: M. musculus (mouse)
  Insert size (bp): 20
  Cloning method: Restriction Enzyme; 5′ cloning site BbsI (destroyed during cloning) (destroyed during cloning); 3′ cloning site BbsI (destroyed during cloning) (destroyed during cloning)
  Sequencing primers: 5′ TTTATGGCGAGGCGGCGG
Terms and licenses: Academic/Nonprofit Terms; Industry Terms: Not Available to Industry
How to cite: HoxD del us1 was a gift from Danny Reinberg (Addgene plasmid # 131337 ; http://n2t.net/addgene:131337 ; RRID:Addgene_131337)
