[The description below was written by a language model from this plasmid's Addgene catalogue record and pLannotate feature annotations shown in this document.]
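Description:
HoxD del us1 is a mammalian CRISPR expression plasmid built on the pSpCas9(BB)-2A-GFP (PX458) backbone, carrying a 20-bp guide sequence (insert name EVX2-gRNA-N-del) directed against the mouse genome. The spacer was cloned into the backbone's paired BbsI sites, which were destroyed in the process, placing it between the human U6 RNA polymerase III promoter and the Streptococcus pyogenes gRNA scaffold so that a complete single guide RNA is transcribed in transfected cells. In bacteria the plasmid is maintained at high copy from a ColE1/pUC-type origin and selected with ampicillin through the β-lactamase gene. An f1 phage origin and a single annotated AAV2 ITR are carried over from the backbone.

The second expression unit uses a CMV enhancer, chicken β-actin promoter and hybrid intron to drive S. pyogenes Cas9, annotated here as contiguous N- and C-terminal portions, followed by a nucleoplasmin nuclear localization signal. EGFP lies downstream, linked through the 2A peptide implied by the backbone name although not separately annotated, and the unit ends in a bovine growth hormone polyadenylation signal. Cas9 and GFP are therefore made from one transcript, so green fluorescence marks transfected cells and allows them to be identified or sorted.

According to the record, this guide cuts on one side of a nucleation site near the HoxD cluster and is meant to be used together with the companion plasmid HoxD del ds1. Paired cuts would excise the intervening region, in the context of studying how PRC2-mediated repressive domains form. The feature table derives from a partial NGS assembly of 9,230 nt, slightly shorter than the catalogued 9,320 bp, so some sequence may be missing.
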