Features (pLannotate 1.2.2; 20 found; start..end, strand, type, name):
      1..104     +  promoter       chicken β-actin promoter (fragment): contains a 21-bp deletion relative to the standard chicken β-actin promoter
    105..332     +  intron         hybrid intron: hybrid between chicken β-actin (CBA) and minute virus of mice (MMV) introns (Gray et al., 2011)
    470..2071    +  CDS            Cas9(N): N-terminal portion of Streptococcus pyogenes Cas9 (Zetsche et al., 2015)
   2072..4570    +  CDS            Cas9(C): C-terminal portion of Streptococcus pyogenes Cas9 (Zetsche et al., 2015)
   4571..4618    +  CDS            nucleoplasmin NLS: bipartite nuclear localization signal from nucleoplasmin
   4688..5401    +  CDS            EGFP: EGFP is a basic (constitutively fluorescent) green fluorescent protein published in 1996, derived from Aequorea victoria. It is reported to be a rapidly-maturing weak dimer with moderate acid sensitivity.
   5435..5546    +  polyA_signal   bGH poly(A) signal: bovine growth hormone polyadenylation signal
   5651..5791    +  repeat_region  AAV2 ITR: inverted terminal repeat of adeno-associated virus serotype 2 inverted
   5796..5847    -  misc_feature   bom (fragment): basis of mobility region from pBR322
   5866..6321    +  rep_origin     f1 ori (sequence partly withheld): f1 bacteriophage origin of replication; arrow indicates direction of (+) strand synthesis
   6322..6371    -  misc_feature   bom (fragment): basis of mobility region from pBR322
   6473..6508    -  CDS            rop (fragment): Rop protein, which maintains plasmids at low copy number; rop
   6603..6707    +  promoter       AmpR promoter: bla
   6708..7568    +  CDS            AmpR: β-lactamase; bla; confers resistance to ampicillin, carbenicillin, and related antibiotics
   7739..8327    +  rep_origin     ori: high-copy-number ColE1/pMB1/pBR322/pUC origin of replication
   8389..8629    +  promoter       U6 promoter: RNA polymerase III promoter for human U6 snRNA
   8659..8734    +  misc_RNA       gRNA scaffold: guide RNA scaffold for the Streptococcus pyogenes CRISPR/Cas9 system
   8741..8784    +  misc_RNA       gRNA scaffold (fragment): guide RNA scaffold for the Streptococcus pyogenes CRISPR/Cas9 system
   8831..9116    +  enhancer       CMV enhancer: human cytomegalovirus immediate early enhancer; contains an 18-bp deletion relative to the standard CMV enhancer
   9118..1       +  promoter       chicken β-actin promoter (fragment) (across the origin): contains a 21-bp deletion relative to the standard chicken β-actin promoter
>Addgene plasmid #131337 | HoxD del us1 | addgene full sequence | sequence record 273958 | Addgene Partial NGS Result
GAGGTGCGGCGGCAGCCAATCAGAGCGGCGCGCTCCGAAAGTTTCCTTTTATGGCGAGGCGGCGGCGGCG
GCGGCCCTATAAAAAGCGAAGCGCGCGGCGGGCGGGAGTCGCTGCGCGCTGCCTTCGCCCCGTGCCCCGC
TCCGCCGCCGCCTCGCGCCGCCCGCCCCGGCTCTGACTGACCGCGTTACTCCCACAGGTGAGCGGGCGGG
ACGGCCCTTCTCCTCCGGGCTGTAATTAGCTGAGCAAGAGGTAAGGGTTTAAGGGATGGTTGGTTGGTGG
GGTATTAATGTTTAATTACCTGGAGCACCTGCCTGAAATCACTTTTTTTCAGGTTGGACCGGTGCCACCA
TGGACTATAAGGACCACGACGGAGACTACAAGGATCATGATATTGATTACAAAGACGATGACGATAAGAT
GGCCCCAAAGAAGAAGCGGAAGGTCGGTATCCACGGAGTCCCAGCAGCCGACAAGAAGTACAGCATCGGC
CTGGACATCGGCACCAACTCTGTGGGCTGGGCCGTGATCACCGACGAGTACAAGGTGCCCAGCAAGAAAT
TCAAGGTGCTGGGCAACACCGACCGGCACAGCATCAAGAAGAACCTGATCGGAGCCCTGCTGTTCGACAG
CGGCGAAACAGCCGAGGCCACCCGGCTGAAGAGAACCGCCAGAAGAAGATACACCAGACGGAAGAACCGG
ATCTGCTATCTGCAAGAGATCTTCAGCAACGAGATGGCCAAGGTGGACGACAGCTTCTTCCACAGACTGG
AAGAGTCCTTCCTGGTGGAAGAGGATAAGAAGCACGAGCGGCACCCCATCTTCGGCAACATCGTGGACGA
GGTGGCCTACCACGAGAAGTACCCCACCATCTACCACCTGAGAAAGAAACTGGTGGACAGCACCGACAAG
GCCGACCTGCGGCTGATCTATCTGGCCCTGGCCCACATGATCAAGTTCCGGGGCCACTTCCTGATCGAGG
GCGACCTGAACCCCGACAACAGCGACGTGGACAAGCTGTTCATCCAGCTGGTGCAGACCTACAACCAGCT
GTTCGAGGAAAACCCCATCAACGCCAGCGGCGTGGACGCCAAGGCCATCCTGTCTGCCAGACTGAGCAAG
AGCAGACGGCTGGAAAATCTGATCGCCCAGCTGCCCGGCGAGAAGAAGAATGGCCTGTTCGGAAACCTGA
TTGCCCTGAGCCTGGGCCTGACCCCCAACTTCAAGAGCAACTTCGACCTGGCCGAGGATGCCAAACTGCA
GCTGAGCAAGGACACCTACGACGACGACCTGGACAACCTGCTGGCCCAGATCGGCGACCAGTACGCCGAC
CTGTTTCTGGCCGCCAAGAACCTGTCCGACGCCATCCTGCTGAGCGACATCCTGAGAGTGAACACCGAGA
TCACCAAGGCCCCCCTGAGCGCCTCTATGATCAAGAGATACGACGAGCACCACCAGGACCTGACCCTGCT
GAAAGCTCTCGTGCGGCAGCAGCTGCCTGAGAAGTACAAAGAGATTTTCTTCGACCAGAGCAAGAACGGC
TACGCCGGCTACATTGACGGCGGAGCCAGCCAGGAAGAGTTCTACAAGTTCATCAAGCCCATCCTGGAAA
AGATGGACGGCACCGAGGAACTGCTCGTGAAGCTGAACAGAGAGGACCTGCTGCGGAAGCAGCGGACCTT
CGACAACGGCAGCATCCCCCACCAGATCCACCTGGGAGAGCTGCACGCCATTCTGCGGCGGCAGGAAGAT
TTTTACCCATTCCTGAAGGACAACCGGGAAAAGATCGAGAAGATCCTGACCTTCCGCATCCCCTACTACG
TGGGCCCTCTGGCCAGGGGAAACAGCAGATTCGCCTGGATGACCAGAAAGAGCGAGGAAACCATCACCCC
CTGGAACTTCGAGGAAGTGGTGGACAAGGGCGCTTCCGCCCAGAGCTTCATCGAGCGGATGACCAACTTC
GATAAGAACCTGCCCAACGAGAAGGTGCTGCCCAAGCACAGCCTGCTGTACGAGTACTTCACCGTGTATA
ACGAGCTGACCAAAGTGAAATACGTGACCGAGGGAATGAGAAAGCCCGCCTTCCTGAGCGGCGAGCAGAA
AAAGGCCATCGTGGACCTGCTGTTCAAGACCAACCGGAAAGTGACCGTGAAGCAGCTGAAAGAGGACTAC
TTCAAGAAAATCGAGTGCTTCGACTCCGTGGAAATCTCCGGCGTGGAAGATCGGTTCAACGCCTCCCTGG
GCACATACCACGATCTGCTGAAAATTATCAAGGACAAGGACTTCCTGGACAATGAGGAAAACGAGGACAT
TCTGGAAGATATCGTGCTGACCCTGACACTGTTTGAGGACAGAGAGATGATCGAGGAACGGCTGAAAACC
TATGCCCACCTGTTCGACGACAAAGTGATGAAGCAGCTGAAGCGGCGGAGATACACCGGCTGGGGCAGGC
TGAGCCGGAAGCTGATCAACGGCATCCGGGACAAGCAGTCCGGCAAGACAATCCTGGATTTCCTGAAGTC
CGACGGCTTCGCCAACAGAAACTTCATGCAGCTGATCCACGACGACAGCCTGACCTTTAAAGAGGACATC
CAGAAAGCCCAGGTGTCCGGCCAGGGCGATAGCCTGCACGAGCACATTGCCAATCTGGCCGGCAGCCCCG
CCATTAAGAAGGGCATCCTGCAGACAGTGAAGGTGGTGGACGAGCTCGTGAAAGTGATGGGCCGGCACAA
GCCCGAGAACATCGTGATCGAAATGGCCAGAGAGAACCAGACCACCCAGAAGGGACAGAAGAACAGCCGC
GAGAGAATGAAGCGGATCGAAGAGGGCATCAAAGAGCTGGGCAGCCAGATCCTGAAAGAACACCCCGTGG
AAAACACCCAGCTGCAGAACGAGAAGCTGTACCTGTACTACCTGCAGAATGGGCGGGATATGTACGTGGA
CCAGGAACTGGACATCAACCGGCTGTCCGACTACGATGTGGACCATATCGTGCCTCAGAGCTTTCTGAAG
GACGACTCCATCGACAACAAGGTGCTGACCAGAAGCGACAAGAACCGGGGCAAGAGCGACAACGTGCCCT
CCGAAGAGGTCGTGAAGAAGATGAAGAACTACTGGCGGCAGCTGCTGAACGCCAAGCTGATTACCCAGAG
AAAGTTCGACAATCTGACCAAGGCCGAGAGAGGCGGCCTGAGCGAACTGGATAAGGCCGGCTTCATCAAG
AGACAGCTGGTGGAAACCCGGCAGATCACAAAGCACGTGGCACAGATCCTGGACTCCCGGATGAACACTA
AGTACGACGAGAATGACAAGCTGATCCGGGAAGTGAAAGTGATCACCCTGAAGTCCAAGCTGGTGTCCGA
TTTCCGGAAGGATTTCCAGTTTTACAAAGTGCGCGAGATCAACAACTACCACCACGCCCACGACGCCTAC
CTGAACGCCGTCGTGGGAACCGCCCTGATCAAAAAGTACCCTAAGCTGGAAAGCGAGTTCGTGTACGGCG
ACTACAAGGTGTACGACGTGCGGAAGATGATCGCCAAGAGCGAGCAGGAAATCGGCAAGGCTACCGCCAA
GTACTTCTTCTACAGCAACATCATGAACTTTTTCAAGACCGAGATTACCCTGGCCAACGGCGAGATCCGG
AAGCGGCCTCTGATCGAGACAAACGGCGAAACCGGGGAGATCGTGTGGGATAAGGGCCGGGATTTTGCCA
CCGTGCGGAAAGTGCTGAGCATGCCCCAAGTGAATATCGTGAAAAAGACCGAGGTGCAGACAGGCGGCTT
CAGCAAAGAGTCTATCCTGCCCAAGAGGAACAGCGATAAGCTGATCGCCAGAAAGAAGGACTGGGACCCT
AAGAAGTACGGCGGCTTCGACAGCCCCACCGTGGCCTATTCTGTGCTGGTGGTGGCCAAAGTGGAAAAGG
GCAAGTCCAAGAAACTGAAGAGTGTGAAAGAGCTGCTGGGGATCACCATCATGGAAAGAAGCAGCTTCGA
GAAGAATCCCATCGACTTTCTGGAAGCCAAGGGCTACAAAGAAGTGAAAAAGGACCTGATCATCAAGCTG
CCTAAGTACTCCCTGTTCGAGCTGGAAAACGGCCGGAAGAGAATGCTGGCCTCTGCCGGCGAACTGCAGA
AGGGAAACGAACTGGCCCTGCCCTCCAAATATGTGAACTTCCTGTACCTGGCCAGCCACTATGAGAAGCT
GAAGGGCTCCCCCGAGGATAATGAGCAGAAACAGCTGTTTGTGGAACAGCACAAGCACTACCTGGACGAG
ATCATCGAGCAGATCAGCGAGTTCTCCAAGAGAGTGATCCTGGCCGACGCTAATCTGGACAAAGTGCTGT
CCGCCTACAACAAGCACCGGGATAAGCCCATCAGAGAGCAGGCCGAGAATATCATCCACCTGTTTACCCT
GACCAATCTGGGAGCCCCTGCCGCCTTCAAGTACTTTGACACCACCATCGACCGGAAGAGGTACACCAGC
ACCAAAGAGGTGCTGGACGCCACCCTGATCCACCAGAGCATCACCGGCCTGTACGAGACACGGATCGACC
TGTCTCAGCTGGGAGGCGACAAAAGGCCGGCGGCCACGAAAAAGGCCGGCCAGGCAAAAAAGAAAAAGGA
ATTCGGCAGTGGAGAGGGCAGAGGAAGTCTGCTAACATGCGGTGACGTCGAGGAGAATCCTGGCCCAGTG
AGCAAGGGCGAGGAGCTGTTCACCGGGGTGGTGCCCATCCTGGTCGAGCTGGACGGCGACGTAAACGGCC
ACAAGTTCAGCGTGTCCGGCGAGGGCGAGGGCGATGCCACCTACGGCAAGCTGACCCTGAAGTTCATCTG
CACCACCGGCAAGCTGCCCGTGCCCTGGCCCACCCTCGTGACCACCCTGACCTACGGCGTGCAGTGCTTC
AGCCGCTACCCCGACCACATGAAGCAGCACGACTTCTTCAAGTCCGCCATGCCCGAAGGCTACGTCCAGG
AGCGCACCATCTTCTTCAAGGACGACGGCAACTACAAGACCCGCGCCGAGGTGAAGTTCGAGGGCGACAC
CCTGGTGAACCGCATCGAGCTGAAGGGCATCGACTTCAAGGAGGACGGCAACATCCTGGGGCACAAGCTG
GAGTACAACTACAACAGCCACAACGTCTATATCATGGCCGACAAGCAGAAGAACGGCATCAAGGTGAACT
TCAAGATCCGCCACAACATCGAGGACGGCAGCGTGCAGCTCGCCGACCACTACCAGCAGAACACCCCCAT
CGGCGACGGCCCCGTGCTGCTGCCCGACAACCACTACCTGAGCACCCAGTCCGCCCTGAGCAAAGACCCC
AACGAGAAGCGCGATCACATGGTCCTGCTGGAGTTCGTGACCGCCGCCGGGATCACTCTCGGCATGGACG
AGCTGTACAAGGAATTCTAACTAGAGCTCGCTGATCAGCCTCGACTGTGCCTTCTAGTTGCCAGCCATCT
GTTGTTTGCCCCTCCCCCGTGCCTTCCTTGACCCTGGAAGGTGCCACTCCCACTGTCCTTTCCTAATAAA
ATGAGGAAATTGCATCGCATTGTCTGAGTAGGTGTCATTCTATTCTGGGGGGTGGGGTGGGGCAGGACAG
CAAGGGGGAGGATTGGGAAGAGAATAGCAGGCATGCTGGGGAGCGGCCGCAGGAACCCCTAGTGATGGAG
TTGGCCACTCCCTCTCTGCGCGCTCGCTCGCTCACTGAGGCCGGGCGACCAAAGGTCGCCCGACGCCCGG
GCTTTGCCCGGGCGGCCTCAGTGAGCGAGCGAGCGCGCAGCTGCCTGCAGGGGCGCCTGATGCGGTATTT
TCTCCTTACGCATCTGTGCGGTATTTCACACCGCATA
[95 nt withheld, positions 5848-5942]
T
[46 nt withheld, positions 5944-5989]
C
[141 nt withheld, positions 5991-6131]
CCTTTGACGTTGGAGTCCACGTTCTTT
[37 nt withheld, positions 6159-6195]
ACTCTATCTCGGGCTATTCTTTTGATTTATAAGGGATTTTGCCGATTTCGGTCTATTGGTTAAAAAATGA
GCTGATTTAACAAAAATTTAACGCGAATTTTAACAAAATATTAACGTTTACAATTTTATGGTGCACTCTC
AGTACAATCTGCTCTGATGCCGCATAGTTAAGCCAGCCCCGACACCCGCCAACACCCGCTGACGCGCCCT
GACGGGCTTGTCTGCTCCCGGCATCCGCTTACAGACAAGCTGTGACCGTCTCCGGGAGCTGCATGTGTCA
GAGGTTTTCACCGTCATCACCGAAACGCGCGAGACGAAAGGGCCTCGTGATACGCCTATTTTTATAGGTT
AATGTCATGATAATAATGGTTTCTTAGACGTCAGGTGGCACTTTTCGGGGAAATGTGCGCGGAACCCCTA
TTTGTTTATTTTTCTAAATACATTCAAATATGTATCCGCTCATGAGACAATAACCCTGATAAATGCTTCA
ATAATATTGAAAAAGGAAGAGTATGAGTATTCAACATTTCCGTGTCGCCCTTATTCCCTTTTTTGCGGCA
TTTTGCCTTCCTGTTTTTGCTCACCCAGAAACGCTGGTGAAAGTAAAAGATGCTGAAGATCAGTTGGGTG
CACGAGTGGGTTACATCGAACTGGATCTCAACAGCGGTAAGATCCTTGAGAGTTTTCGCCCCGAAGAACG
TTTTCCAATGATGAGCACTTTTAAAGTTCTGCTATGTGGCGCGGTATTATCCCGTATTGACGCCGGGCAA
GAGCAACTCGGTCGCCGCATACACTATTCTCAGAATGACTTGGTTGAGTACTCACCAGTCACAGAAAAGC
ATCTTACGGATGGCATGACAGTAAGAGAATTATGCAGTGCTGCCATAACCATGAGTGATAACACTGCGGC
CAACTTACTTCTGACAACGATCGGAGGACCGAAGGAGCTAACCGCTTTTTTGCACAACATGGGGGATCAT
GTAACTCGCCTTGATCGTTGGGAACCGGAGCTGAATGAAGCCATACCAAACGACGAGCGTGACACCACGA
TGCCTGTAGCAATGGCAACAACGTTGCGCAAACTATTAACTGGCGAACTACTTACTCTAGCTTCCCGGCA
ACAATTAATAGACTGGATGGAGGCGGATAAAGTTGCAGGACCACTTCTGCGCTCGGCCCTTCCGGCTGGC
TGGTTTATTGCTGATAAATCTGGAGCCGGTGAGCGTGGAAGCCGCGGTATCATTGCAGCACTGGGGCCAG
ATGGTAAGCCCTCCCGTATCGTAGTTATCTACACGACGGGGAGTCAGGCAACTATGGATGAACGAAATAG
ACAGATCGCTGAGATAGGTGCCTCACTGATTAAGCATTGGTAACTGTCAGACCAAGTTTACTCATATATA
CTTTAGATTGATTTAAAACTTCATTTTTAATTTAAAAGGATCTAGGTGAAGATCCTTTTTGATAATCTCA
TGACCAAAATCCCTTAACGTGAGTTTTCGTTCCACTGAGCGTCAGACCCCGTAGAAAAGATCAAAGGATC
TTCTTGAGATCCTTTTTTTCTGCGCGTAATCTGCTGCTTGCAAACAAAAAAACCACCGCTACCAGCGGTG
GTTTGTTTGCCGGATCAAGAGCTACCAACTCTTTTTCCGAAGGTAACTGGCTTCAGCAGAGCGCAGATAC
CAAATACTGTTCTTCTAGTGTAGCCGTAGTTAGGCCACCACTTCAAGAACTCTGTAGCACCGCCTACATA
CCTCGCTCTGCTAATCCTGTTACCAGTGGCTGCTGCCAGTGGCGATAAGTCGTGTCTTACCGGGTTGGAC
TCAAGACGATAGTTACCGGATAAGGCGCAGCGGTCGGGCTGAACGGGGGGTTCGTGCACACAGCCCAGCT
TGGAGCGAACGACCTACACCGAACTGAGATACCTACAGCGTGAGCTATGAGAAAGCGCCACGCTTCCCGA
AGGGAGAAAGGCGGACAGGTATCCGGTAAGCGGCAGGGTCGGAACAGGAGAGCGCACGAGGGAGCTTCCA
GGGGGAAACGCCTGGTATCTTTATAGTCCTGTCGGGTTTCGCCACCTCTGACTTGAGCGTCGATTTTTGT
GATGCTCGTCAGGGGGGCGGAGCCTATGGAAAAACGCCAGCAACGCGGCCTTTTTACGGTTCCTGGCCTT
TTGCTGGCCTTTTGCTCACATGTGAGGGCCTATTTCCCATGATTCCTTCATATTTGCATATACGATACAA
GGCTGTTAGAGAGATAATTGGAATTAATTTGACTGTAAACACAAAGATATTAGTACAAAATACGTGACGT
AGAAAGTAATAATTTCTTGGGTAGTTTGCAGTTTTAAAATTATGTTTTAAAATGGACTATCATATGCTTA
CCGTAACTTGAAAGTATTTCGATTTCTTGGCTTTATATATCTTGTGGAAAGGACGAAACACCGGTTGTGG
CTGATCAGCCTCGGTTTTAGAGCTAGAAATAGCAAGTTAAAATAAGGCTAGTCCGTTATCAACTTGAAAA
AGTGGCACCGAGTCGGTGCTTTTTTGTTTTAGAGCTAGAAATAGCAAGTTAAAATAAGGCTAGTCCGTTT
TTAGCGCGTGCGCCAATTCTGCAGACAAATGGCTCTAGAGGTACCCGTTACATAACTTACGGTAAATGGC
CCGCCTGGCTGACCGCCCAACGACCCCCGCCCATTGACGTCAATAGTAACGCCAATAGGGACTTTCCATT
GACGTCAATGGGTGGAGTATTTACGGTAAACTGCCCACTTGGCAGTACATCAAGTGTATCATATGCCAAG
TACGCCCCCTATTGACGTCAATGACGGTAAATGGCCCGCCTGGCATTGTGCCCAGTACATGACCTTATGG
GACTTTCCTACTTGGCAGTACATCTACGTATTAGTCATCGCTATTACCATGGTCGAGGTGAGCCCCACGT
TCTGCTTCACTCTCCCCATCTCCCCCCCCTCCCCACCCCCAATTTTGTATTTATTTATTTTTTAATTATT
TTGTGCAGCGATGGGGGCGGGGGGG
