>Addgene plasmid #131337 | HoxD del us1 | depositor partial sequence | sequence record 252134 | gRNA sequence
GTTGTGGCTGATCAGCCTCG
